Addgene plasmid #116343: pHAGE-ERBB2-P489Q
Purpose: Lentiviral expression of ERBB2 P489Q
Depositing lab: Gordon Mills & Kenneth Scott. Publication: Systematic Functional Annotation of Somatic Mutations in Cancer. Ng PK, Li J, Jeong KJ, Shao S, Chen H, Tsang YH, Sengupta S, Wang Z, Bhavana VH, Tran R, Soewito S, Minussi DC, Moreno D, Kong K, Dogruluk T, Lu H, Gao J, Tokheim C, Zhou DC, Johnson AM, Zeng J, Ip CKM, Ju Z, Wester M, Yu S, Li Y, Vellano CP, Schultz N, Karchin R, Ding L, Lu Y, Cheung LWT, Chen K, Shaw KR, Meric-Bernstam F, Scott KL, Yi S, Sahni N, Liang H, Mills GB. Cancer Cell. 2018 Mar 12;33(3):450-462.e10. doi: 10.1016/j.ccell.2018.01.021. PubMed 29533785.
Backbone
  Vector backbone: pHAGE
  Vector type: Lentiviral
Growth in bacteria
  Bacterial resistance: Ampicillin, 100 μg/mL
  Growth temperature: 37°C
  Growth strain: Stbl3
  Copy number: High Copy
Gene/Insert
  Gene/Insert name: ERBB2
  Species: H. sapiens (human)
  Mutation: P489Q
  Entrez Gene: ERBB2 (a.k.a. CD340, HER-2, HER-2/neu, HER2, MLN 19, MLN-19, NEU, NGL, TKR1, VSCN2, c-ERB-2, c-ERB2, p185(erbB2))
  Cloning method: Gateway Cloning
Terms and licenses: Academic/Nonprofit Terms; Industry Terms: Not Available to Industry
How to cite: pHAGE-ERBB2-P489Q was a gift from Gordon Mills & Kenneth Scott (Addgene plasmid # 116343)
