[The description below was written by a language model from this plasmid's Addgene catalogue record and pLannotate feature annotations shown in this document.]
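Description:
pHAGE-ERBB2-P489Q is an HIV-1-derived lentiviral expression plasmid built on the pHAGE backbone and carrying the human ERBB2 (HER2/neu) receptor tyrosine kinase with a P489Q substitution. It is maintained in E. coli through a high-copy ColE1/pUC-type origin and selected with ampicillin via the β-lactamase gene. The viral portion contains a truncated 5' LTR, the Ψ packaging signal with an adjoining gag fragment, the Rev response element for Rev-dependent nuclear export of the genomic RNA, the cPPT/CTS, and a ΔU3 self-inactivating 3' LTR. This is the arrangement expected for a transfer vector whose packaging functions are supplied separately.

Between the LTRs, the human EF-1α promoter drives strong constitutive transcription of the ERBB2 open reading frame. The insert was introduced by Gateway cloning and is flanked by attB1 and attB2 sites. The annotation tool reports the coding sequence as two adjoining ERBB2 fragments, a split that falls close to where the mutated codon would be expected. A V5 epitope tag sequence is annotated downstream of attB2, but the record does not establish whether it is fused in frame to ERBB2. An EMCV IRES then allows translation of puromycin N-acetyltransferase from the same transcript, so transduced mammalian cells can be selected with puromycin, and a WPRE enhances transcript expression. Short T3 and T7 promoters, lac elements and SV40 fragments are backbone remnants. The stated purpose is lentiviral expression of the ERBB2 P489Q variant, and the plasmid comes from a study that systematically assessed the functional effects of somatic cancer mutations.
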