Features (pLannotate 1.2.2; 31 found; start..end, strand, type, name):
    377..634     +  LTR            5' LTR (truncated): truncated 5' long terminal repeat (LTR) from HIV-1
    681..806     +  misc_feature   HIV-1 Ψ: packaging signal of human immunodeficiency virus type 1
    790..1128    +  CDS            HIV-1 gag (fragment): gag protein from human immunodeficiency virus 1; gag
   1303..1536    +  misc_feature   RRE: The Rev response element (RRE) of HIV-1 allows for Rev-dependent mRNA export from the nucleus to the cytoplasm.
   1913..2013    +  CDS            Rev (fragment): human immunodeficiency virus 1 (HIV-1) Rev protein; rev; enhances nuclear export of unspliced and incompletely spliced viral mRNAs
   2058..2175    +  misc_feature   cPPT/CTS: central polypurine tract and central termination sequence of HIV-1
   2223..3401    +  promoter       EF-1α promoter: strong constitutive promoter for human elongation factor EF-1α
   3422..3442    +  protein_bind   attB1: mutant version of attB; core recombination site for the Gateway® BP reaction BP Clonase™
   3448..4902    +  CDS            ERBB2 (fragment): ERBB2_HUMAN - Also known as HER2, MLN19, NEU, NGL. Experimental evidence at protein level: Swiss-Prot protein existence level 1. In the nucleus is involved in transcriptional regulation. Associates with the 5'-TCAAATTC-3' sequence in the PTGS2/COX-2 promoter and activates its transcription. Implicated in transcriptional activation of CDKN1A; the function involves STAT3 and SRC. Involved in the transcription of rRNA genes by RNA Pol I and enhances protein synthesis and cell growth. From Homo sapiens (Human).
   4898..7210    +  CDS            ERBB2 (fragment): ERBB2_HUMAN - Also known as HER2, MLN19, NEU, NGL. Experimental evidence at protein level: Swiss-Prot protein existence level 1. In the nucleus is involved in transcriptional regulation. Associates with the 5'-TCAAATTC-3' sequence in the PTGS2/COX-2 promoter and activates its transcription. Implicated in transcriptional activation of CDKN1A; the function involves STAT3 and SRC. Involved in the transcription of rRNA genes by RNA Pol I and enhances protein synthesis and cell growth. From Homo sapiens (Human).
   7215..7239    -  protein_bind   attB2: mutant version of attB; recombination site for the Gateway® BP reaction BP Clonase™
   7247..7265    +  promoter       T3 promoter: promoter for bacteriophage T3 RNA polymerase
   7291..7309    -  promoter       T7 promoter: promoter for bacteriophage T7 RNA polymerase
   7315..7333    -  protein_bind   attB4 (fragment): mutant version of attB; core recombination site for the Gateway® BP reaction BP Clonase™
   7389..7430    +  CDS            V5 tag: epitope tag from simian virus 5
   7556..8018    +  misc_feature   IRES: internal ribosome entry site (IRES) of the encephalomyocarditis virus (EMCV)
   8032..8629    +  CDS            PuroR (fragment): puromycin N-acetyltransferase; pac from Streptomyces; confers resistance to puromycin
   8645..9233    +  misc_feature   WPRE: woodchuck hepatitis virus posttranscriptional regulatory element
   9241..9306    +  CDS            nef (fragment): NEF_HV1Z2 - Experimental evidence at protein level: Swiss-Prot protein existence level 1. Extracellular Nef protein targets CD4(+) T-lymphocytes for apoptosis by interacting with CXCR4 surface receptors. From Human immunodeficiency virus type 1 group M subtype D (isolate Z2/CDC-Z34) (HIV-1).
   9308..9541    +  LTR            3' LTR (ΔU3): self-inactivating 3' long terminal repeat (LTR) from HIV-1
   9746..9850    +  promoter       AmpR promoter: bla
   9851..10711   +  CDS            AmpR: β-lactamase; bla; confers resistance to ampicillin, carbenicillin, and related antibiotics
  10882..11470   +  rep_origin     ori: high-copy-number ColE1/pMB1/pBR322/pUC origin of replication
  11653..11707   +  CDS            lacI (fragment): lac repressor; lacI; The lac repressor binds to the lac operator to inhibit transcription in E. coli. This inhibition can be relieved by adding lactose or isopropyl-β-D-thiogalactopyranoside (IPTG).
  11713..11806   +  rep_origin     SV40 ori (fragment): SV40 origin of replication
  11831..11868   +  CDS            lacI (fragment): lac repressor; lacI; The lac repressor binds to the lac operator to inhibit transcription in E. coli. This inhibition can be relieved by adding lactose or isopropyl-β-D-thiogalactopyranoside (IPTG).
  11881..11902   +  protein_bind   CAP binding site: CAP binding activates transcription in the presence of cAMP. E. coli catabolite activator protein
  11917..11947   +  promoter       lac promoter: promoter for the E. coli lac operon
  11951..11973   +  protein_bind   lac operator (fragment): The lac repressor binds to the lac operator to inhibit transcription in E. coli. This inhibition can be relieved by adding lactose or isopropyl-β-D-thiogalactopyranoside (IPTG). lac repressor encoded by lacI
  12005..12088   +  polyA_signal   SV40 poly(A) signal (fragment): SV40 polyadenylation signal
  12255..329     +  CDS            nef (fragment) (across the origin): NEF_HV1BR - Experimental evidence at protein level: Swiss-Prot protein existence level 1. Extracellular Nef protein targets CD4(+) T-lymphocytes for apoptosis by interacting with CXCR4 surface receptors (PubMed:14990729). From Human immunodeficiency virus type 1 group M subtype B (isolate BRU/LAI) (HIV-1).
>Addgene plasmid #116343 | pHAGE-ERBB2-P489Q | addgene full sequence | sequence record 250627 | Addgene NGS Result
TGGAAGGGCTAATTCACTCCCAAAGAAGACAAGATATCCTTGATCTGTGGATCTACCACACACAAGGCTA
CTTCCCTGATTAGCAGAACTACACACCAGGGCCAGGGGTCAGATATCCACTGACCTTTGGATGGTGCTAC
AAGCTAGTACCAGTTGAGCCAGATAAGGTAGAAGAGGCCAATAAAGGAGAGAACACCAGCTTGTTACACC
CTGTGAGCCTGCATGGGATGGATGACCCGGAGAGAGAAGTGTTAGAGTGGAGGTTTGACAGCCGCCTAGC
ATTTCATCACGTGGCCCGAGAGCTGCATCCGGAGTACTTCAAGAACTGCTGATATCGAGCTTGCTACAAG
GGACTTTCCGCTGGGGACTTTCCAGGGAGGCGTGGCCTGGGCGGGACTGGGGAGTGGCGAGCCCTCAGAT
CCTGCATATAAGCAGCTGCTTTTTGCCTGTACTGGGTCTCTCTGGTTAGACCAGATCTGAGCCTGGGAGC
TCTCTGGCTAACTAGGGAACCCACTGCTTAAGCCTCAATAAAGCTTGCCTTGAGTGCTTCAAGTAGTGTG
TGCCCGTCTGTTGTGTGACTCTGGTAACTAGAGATCCCTCAGACCCTTTTAGTCAGTGTGGAAAATCTCT
AGCAGTGGCGCCCGAACAGGGACTTGAAAGCGAAAGGGAAACCAGAGGAGCTCTCTCGACGCAGGACTCG
GCTTGCTGAAGCGCGCACGGCAAGAGGCGAGGGGCGGCGACTGGTGAGTACGCCAAAAATTTTGACTAGC
GGAGGCTAGAAGGAGAGAGATGGGTGCGAGAGCGTCAGTATTAAGCGGGGGAGAATTAGATCGCGATGGG
AAAAAATTCGGTTAAGGCCAGGGGGAAAGAAAAAATATAAATTAAAACATATAGTATGGGCAAGCAGGGA
GCTAGAACGATTCGCAGTTAATCCTGGCCTGTTAGAAACATCAGAAGGCTGTAGACAAATACTGGGACAG
CTACAACCATCCCTTCAGACAGGATCAGAAGAACTTAGATCATTATATAATACAGTAGCAACCCTCTATT
GTGTGCATCAAAGGATAGAGATAAAAGACACCAAGGAAGCTTTAGACAAGATAGAGGAAGAGCAAAACAA
AAGTAAGACCACCGCACAGCAAGCGGCCGGCCGCTGATCTTCAGACCTGGAGGAGGAGATATGAGGGACA
ATTGGAGAAGTGAATTATATAAATATAAAGTAGTAAAAATTGAACCATTAGGAGTAGCACCCACCAAGGC
AAAGAGAAGAGTGGTGCAGAGAGAAAAAAGAGCAGTGGGAATAGGAGCTTTGTTCCTTGGGTTCTTGGGA
GCAGCAGGAAGCACTATGGGCGCAGCGTCAATGACGCTGACGGTACAGGCCAGACAATTATTGTCTGGTA
TAGTGCAGCAGCAGAACAATTTGCTGAGGGCTATTGAGGCGCAACAGCATCTGTTGCAACTCACAGTCTG
GGGCATCAAGCAGCTCCAGGCAAGAATCCTGGCTGTGGAAAGATACCTAAAGGATCAACAGCTCCTGGGG
ATTTGGGGTTGCTCTGGAAAACTCATTTGCACCACTGCTGTGCCTTGGAATGCTAGTTGGAGTAATAAAT
CTCTGGAACAGATTTGGAATCACACGACCTGGATGGAGTGGGACAGAGAAATTAACAATTACACAAGCTT
AATACACTCCTTAATTGAAGAATCGCAAAACCAGCAAGAAAAGAATGAACAAGAATTATTGGAATTAGAT
AAATGGGCAAGTTTGTGGAATTGGTTTAACATAACAAATTGGCTGTGGTATATAAAATTATTCATAATGA
TAGTAGGAGGCTTGGTAGGTTTAAGAATAGTTTTTGCTGTACTTTCTATAGTGAATAGAGTTAGGCAGGG
ATATTCACCATTATCGTTTCAGACCCACCTCCCAACCCCGAGGGGACCCGACAGGCCCGAAGGAATAGAA
GAAGAAGGTGGAGAGAGAGACAGAGACAGATCCATTCGATTAGTGAACGGATCTCGACGGTATCGCCGAA
TTCACAAATGGCAGTATTCATCCACAATTTTAAAAGAAAAGGGGGGATTGGGGGGTACAGTGCAGGGGAA
AGAATAGTAGACATAATAGCAACAGACATACAAACTAAAGAATTACAAAAACAAATTACAAAAATTCAAA
ATTTTCGGGTTTATTACAGGGACAGCAGAGATCCAGTTTGGACTAGTCGTGAGGCTCCGGTGCCCGTCAG
TGGGCAGAGCGCACATCGCCCACAGTCCCCGAGAAGTTGGGGGGAGGGGTCGGCAATTGAACCGGTGCCT
AGAGAAGGTGGCGCGGGGTAAACTGGGAAAGTGATGTCGTGTACTGGCTCCGCCTTTTTCCCGAGGGTGG
GGGAGAACCGTATATAAGTGCAGTAGTCGCCGTGAACGTTCTTTTTCGCAACGGGTTTGCCGCCAGAACA
CAGGTAAGTGCCGTGTGTGGTTCCCGCGGGCCTGGCCTCTTTACGGGTTATGGCCCTTGCGTGCCTTGAA
TTACTTCCACCTGGCTGCAGTACGTGATTCTTGATCCCGAGCTTCGGGTTGGAAGTGGGTGGGAGAGTTC
GAGGCCTTGCGCTTAAGGAGCCCCTTCGCCTCGTGCTTGAGTTGAGGCCTGGCCTGGGCGCTGGGGCCGC
CGCGTGCGAATCTGGTGGCACCTTCGCGCCTGTCTCGCTGCTTTCGATAAGTCTCTAGCCATTTAAAATT
TTTGATGACCTGCTGCGACGCTTTTTTTCTGGCAAGATAGTCTTGTAAATGCGGGCCAAGATCTGCACAC
TGGTATTTCGGTTTTTGGGGCCGCGGGCGGCGACGGGGCCCGTGCGTCCCAGCGCACATGTTCGGCGAGG
CGGGGCCTGCGAGCGCGGCCACCGAGAATCGGACGGGGGTAGTCTCAAGCTGGCCGGCCTGCTCTGGTGC
CTGGCCTCGCGCCGCCGTGTATCGCCCCGCCCTGGGCGGCAAGGCTGGCCCGGTCGGCACCAGTTGCGTG
AGCGGAAAGATGGCCGCTTCCCGGCCCTGCTGCAGGGAGCTCAAAATGGAGGACGCGGCGCTCGGGAGAG
CGGGCGGGTGAGTCACCCACACAAAGGAAAAGGGCCTTTCCGTCCTCAGCCGTCGCTTCATGTGACTCCA
CGGAGTACCGGGCGCCGTCCAGGCACCTCGATTAGTTCTCGAGCTTTTGGAGTACGTCGTCTTTAGGTTG
GGGGGAGGGGTTTTATGCGATGGAGTTTCCCCACACTGAGTGGGTGGAGACTGAAGTTAGGCCAGCTTGG
CACTTGATGTAATTCTCCTTGGAATTTGCCCTTTTTGAGTTTGGATCTTGGTTCATTCTCAAGCCTCAGA
CAGTGGTTCAAAGTTTTTTTCTTCCATTTCAGGTGTCGTGAAGCGGCCCTGCAGATATCAACAAGTTTGT
ACAAAAAAGCAGGCACCATGGAGCTGGCGGCCTTGTGCCGCTGGGGGCTCCTCCTCGCCCTCTTGCCCCC
CGGAGCCGCGAGCACCCAAGTGTGCACCGGCACAGACATGAAGCTGCGGCTCCCTGCCAGTCCCGAGACC
CACCTGGACATGCTCCGCCACCTCTACCAGGGCTGCCAGGTGGTGCAGGGAAACCTGGAACTCACCTACC
TGCCCACCAATGCCAGCCTGTCCTTCCTGCAGGATATCCAGGAGGTGCAGGGCTACGTGCTCATCGCTCA
CAACCAAGTGAGGCAGGTCCCACTGCAGAGGCTGCGGATTGTGCGAGGCACCCAGCTCTTTGAGGACAAC
TATGCCCTGGCCGTGCTAGACAATGGAGACCCGCTGAACAATACCACCCCTGTCACAGGGGCCTCCCCAG
GAGGCCTGCGGGAGCTGCAGCTTCGAAGCCTCACAGAGATCTTGAAAGGAGGGGTCTTGATCCAGCGGAA
CCCCCAGCTCTGCTACCAGGACACGATTTTGTGGAAGGACATCTTCCACAAGAACAACCAGCTGGCTCTC
ACACTGATAGACACCAACCGCTCTCGGGCCTGCCACCCCTGTTCTCCGATGTGTAAGGGCTCCCGCTGCT
GGGGAGAGAGTTCTGAGGATTGTCAGAGCCTGACGCGCACTGTCTGTGCCGGTGGCTGTGCCCGCTGCAA
GGGGCCACTGCCCACTGACTGCTGCCATGAGCAGTGTGCTGCCGGCTGCACGGGCCCCAAGCACTCTGAC
TGCCTGGCCTGCCTCCACTTCAACCACAGTGGCATCTGTGAGCTGCACTGCCCAGCCCTGGTCACCTACA
ACACAGACACGTTTGAGTCCATGCCCAATCCCGAGGGCCGGTATACATTCGGCGCCAGCTGTGTGACTGC
CTGTCCCTACAACTACCTTTCTACGGACGTGGGATCCTGCACCCTCGTCTGCCCCCTGCACAACCAAGAG
GTGACAGCAGAGGATGGAACACAGCGGTGTGAGAAGTGCAGCAAGCCCTGTGCCCGAGTGTGCTATGGTC
TGGGCATGGAGCACTTGCGAGAGGTGAGGGCAGTTACCAGTGCCAATATCCAGGAGTTTGCTGGCTGCAA
GAAGATCTTTGGGAGCCTGGCATTTCTGCCGGAGAGCTTTGATGGGGACCCAGCCTCCAACACTGCCCCG
CTCCAGCCAGAGCAGCTCCAAGTGTTTGAGACTCTGGAAGAGATCACAGGTTACCTATACATCTCAGCAT
GGCCGGACAGCCTGCCTGACCTCAGCGTCTTCCAGAACCTGCAAGTAATCCGGGGACGAATTCTGCACAA
TGGCGCCTACTCGCTGACCCTGCAAGGGCTGGGCATCAGCTGGCTGGGGCTGCGCTCACTGAGGGAACTG
GGCAGTGGACTGGCCCTCATCCACCATAACACCCACCTCTGCTTCGTGCACACGGTGCCCTGGGACCATC
TTTCGGAACCAGCACCAAGCTCTGCTCCACACTGCCAACCGGCCAGAGGACGAGTGTGTGGGCGAGGGCC
TGGCCTGCCACCAGCTGTGCGCCCGAGGGCACTGCTGGGGTCCAGGGCCCACCCAGTGTGTCAACTGCAG
CCAGTTCCTTCGGGGCCAGGAGTGCGTGGAGGAATGCCGAGTACTGCAGGGGCTCCCCAGGGAGTATGTG
AATGCCAGGCACTGTTTGCCGTGCCACCCTGAGTGTCAGCCCCAGAATGGCTCAGTGACCTGTTTTGGAC
CGGAGGCTGACCAGTGTGTGGCCTGTGCCCACTATAAGGACCCTCCCTTCTGCGTGGCCCGCTGCCCCAG
CGGTGTGAAACCTGACCTCTCCTACATGCCCATCTGGAAGTTTCCAGATGAGGAGGGCGCATGCCAGCCT
TGCCCCATCAACTGCACCCACTCCTGTGTGGACCTGGATGACAAGGGCTGCCCCGCCGAGCAGAGAGCCA
GCCCTCTGACGTCCATCATCTCTGCGGTGGTTGGCATTCTGCTGGTCGTGGTCTTGGGGGTGGTCTTTGG
GATCCTCATCAAGCGACGGCAGCAGAAGATCCGGAAGTACACGATGCGGAGACTGCTGCAGGAAACGGAG
CTGGTGGAGCCGCTGACACCTAGCGGAGCGATGCCCAACCAGGCGCAGATGCGGATCCTGAAAGAGACGG
AGCTGAGGAAGGTGAAGGTGCTTGGATCTGGCGCTTTTGGCACAGTCTACAAGGGCATCTGGATCCCTGA
TGGGGAGAATGTGAAAATTCCAGTGGCCATCAAAGTGTTGAGGGAAAACACATCCCCCAAAGCCAACAAA
GAAATCTTAGACGAAGCATACGTGATGGCTGGTGTGGGCTCCCCATATGTCTCCCGCCTTCTGGGCATCT
GCCTGACATCCACGGTGCAGCTGGTGACACAGCTTATGCCCTATGGCTGCCTCTTAGACCATGTCCGGGA
AAACCGCGGACGCCTGGGCTCCCAGGACCTGCTGAACTGGTGTATGCAGATTGCCAAGGGGATGAGCTAC
CTGGAGGATGTGCGGCTCGTACACAGGGACTTGGCCGCTCGGAACGTGCTGGTCAAGAGTCCCAACCATG
TCAAAATTACAGACTTCGGGCTGGCTCGGCTGCTGGACATTGACGAGACAGAGTACCATGCAGATGGGGG
CAAGGTGCCCATCAAGTGGATGGCGCTGGAGTCCATTCTCCGCCGGCGGTTCACCCACCAGAGTGATGTG
TGGAGTTATGGTGTGACTGTGTGGGAGCTGATGACTTTTGGGGCCAAACCTTACGATGGGATCCCAGCCC
GGGAGATCCCTGACCTGCTGGAAAAGGGGGAGCGGCTGCCCCAGCCCCCCATCTGCACCATTGATGTCTA
CATGATCATGGTCAAATGTTGGATGATTGACTCTGAATGTCGGCCAAGATTCCGGGAGTTGGTGTCTGAA
TTCTCCCGCATGGCCAGGGACCCCCAGCGCTTTGTGGTCATCCAGAATGAGGACTTGGGCCCAGCCAGTC
CCTTGGACAGCACCTTCTACCGCTCACTGCTGGAGGACGATGACATGGGGGACCTGGTGGATGCTGAGGA
GTATCTGGTACCCCAGCAGGGCTTCTTCTGTCCAGACCCTGCCCCGGGCGCTGGGGGCATGGTCCACCAC
AGGCACCGCAGCTCATCTACCAGGAGTGGCGGTGGGGACCTGACACTAGGGCTGGAGCCCTCTGAAGAGG
AGGCCCCCAGGTCTCCACTGGCACCCTCCGAAGGGGCTGGCTCCGATGTATTTGATGGTGACCTGGGAAT
GGGGGCAGCCAAGGGGCTGCAAAGCCTCCCCACACATGACCCCAGCCCTCTACAGCGGTACAGTGAGGAC
CCCACAGTACCCCTGCCCTCTGAGACTGATGGCTACGTTGCCCCCCTGACCTGCAGCCCCCAGCCTGAAT
ATGTGAACCAGCCAGATGTTCGGCCCCAGCCCCCTTCGCCCCGAGAGGGCCCTCTGCCTGCTGCCCGACC
TGCTGGTGCCACTCTGGAAAGGCCCAAGACTCTCTCCCCAGGGAAGAATGGGGTCGTCAAAGACGTTTTT
GCCTTTGGGGGTGCCGTGGAGAACCCCGAGTACTTGACACCCCAGGGAGGAGCTGCCCCTCAGCCCCACC
CTCCTCCTGCCTTCAGCCCAGCCTTCGACAACCTCTATTACTGGGACCAGGACCCACCAGAGCGGGGGGC
TCCACCCAGCACCTTCAAAGGGACACCTACGGCAGAGAACCCAGAGTACCTGGGTCTGGACGTGCCAGTG
TAGAACCCAGCTTTCTTGTACAAAGTGGTGATATCCAATTAACCCTCACTAAAGGGTAAGATTAGAAGTT
AATGAAGAACCCTATAGTGAGTCGTATTACCACCCAACTTTTCTATACAAAGTGGTTGATATCCAGCACA
GTGGCGGCCGCTCGAGTCTAGAGGGCCCGCGGTTCGAAGGTAAGCCTATCCCTAACCCTCTCCTCGGTCT
CGATTCTACGCGTACCGGTTAGTAATGAGATCCCTCCCCCCCCCCTAACGTTACTGGCCGAAGCCGCTTG
GAATAAGGCCGGTGTGCGTTTGTCTATATGTTATTTTCCACCATATTGCCGTCTTTTGGCAATGTGAGGG
CCCGGAAACCTGGCCCTGTCTTCTTGACGAGCATTCCTAGGGGTCTTTCCCCTCTCGCCAAAGGAATGCA
AGGTCTGTTGAATGTCGTGAAGGAAGCAGTTCCTCTGGAAGCTTCTTGAAGACAAACAACGTCTGTAGCG
ACCCTTTGCAGGCAGCGGAACCCCCCACCTGGCGACAGGTGCCTCTGCGGCCAAAAGCCACGTGTATAAG
ATACACCTGCAAAGGCGGCACAACCCCAGTGCCACGTTGTGAGTTGGATAGTTGTGGAAAGAGTCAAATG
GCTCTCCTCAAGCGTATTCAACAAGGGGCTGAAGGATGCCCAGAAGGTACCCCATTGTATGGGATCTGAT
CTGGGGCCTCGGTGCACATGCTTTACATGTGTTTAGTCGAGGTTAAAAAAACGTCTAGGCCCCCCGAACC
ACGGGGACGTGGTTTTCCTTTGAAAAACACGATGATAATATGGCCACACATATGACCGAGTACAAGCCCA
CGGTGCGCCTCGCCACCCGCGACGACGTCCCCAGGGCCGTACGCACCCTCGCCGCCGCGTTCGCCGACTA
CCCCGCCACGCGCCACACCGTCGATCCGGACCGCCACATCGAGCGGGTCACCGAGCTGCAAGAACTCTTC
CTCACGCGCGTCGGGCTCGACATCGGCAAGGTGTGGGTCGCGGACGACGGCGCCGCGGTGGCGGTCTGGA
CCACGCCGGAGAGCGTCGAAGCGGGGGCGGTGTTCGCCGAGATCGGCCCGCGCATGGCCGAGTTGAGCGG
TTCCCGGCTGGCCGCGCAGCAACAGATGGAAGGCCTCCTGGCGCCGCACCGGCCCAAGGAGCCCGCGTGG
TTCCTGGCCACCGTCGGCGTCTCGCCCGACCACCAGGGCAAGGGTCTGGGCAGCGCCGTCGTGCTCCCCG
GAGTGGAGGCGGCCGAGCGCGCCGGGGTGCCCGCCTTCCTGGAGACCTCCGCGCCCCGCAACCTCCCCTT
CTACGAGCGGCTCGGCTTCACCGTCACCGCCGACGTCGAGGTGCCCGAAGGACCGCGCACCTGGTGCATG
ACCCGCAAGCCCGGTGCCTAAATCGATAGATCCTAATCAACCTCTGGATTACAAAATTTGTGAAAGATTG
ACTGGTATTCTTAACTATGTTGCTCCTTTTACGCTATGTGGATACGCTGCTTTAATGCCTTTGTATCATG
CTATTGCTTCCCGTATGGCTTTCATTTTCTCCTCCTTGTATAAATCCTGGTTGCTGTCTCTTTATGAGGA
GTTGTGGCCCGTTGTCAGGCAACGTGGCGTGGTGTGCACTGTGTTTGCTGACGCAACCCCCACTGGTTGG
GGCATTGCCACCACCTGTCAGCTCCTTTCCGGGACTTTCGCTTTCCCCCTCCCTATTGCCACGGCGGAAC
TCATCGCCGCCTGCCTTGCCCGCTGCTGGACAGGGGCTCGGCTGTTGGGCACTGACAATTCCGTGGTGTT
GTCGGGGAAATCATCGTCCTTTCCTTGGCTGCTCGCCTGTGTTGCCACCTGGATTCTGCGCGGGACGTCC
TTCTGCTACGTCCCTTCGGCCCTCAATCCAGCGGACCTTCCTTCCCGCGGCCTGCTGCCGGCTCTGCGGC
CTCTTCCGCGTCTTCGCCTTCGCCCTCAGACGAGTCGGATCTCCCTTTGGGCCGCCTCCCCGCCTGAGAT
CCTTTAAGACCAATGACTTACAAGGCAGCTGTAGATCTTAGCCACTTTTTAAAAGAAAAGGGGGGACTGG
AAGGGCTAATTCACTCCCAACGAAGACAAGATCTGCTTTTTGCTTGTACTGGGTCTCTCTGGTTAGACCA
GATCTGAGCCTGGGAGCTCTCTGGCTAACTAGGGAACCCACTGCTTAAGCCTCAATAAAGCTTGCCTTGA
GTGCTTCAAGTAGTGTGTGCCCGTCTGTTGTGTGACTCTGGTAACTAGAGATCCCTCAGACCCTTTTAGT
CAGTGTGGAAAATCTCTAGCAGTAGTAGTTCATGTCATCTTATTATTCAGTATTTATAACTTGCAAAGAA
ATGAATATCAGAGAGTGAGAGGCCCGGGTTAATTAAGGAAAGGGCTAGATCATTCTTGAAGACGAAAGGG
CCTCGTGATACGCCTATTTTTATAGGTTAATGTCATGATAATAATGGTTTCTTAGACGTCAGGTGGCACT
TTTCGGGGAAATGTGCGCGGAACCCCTATTTGTTTATTTTTCTAAATACATTCAAATATGTATCCGCTCA
TGAGACAATAACCCTGATAAATGCTTCAATAATATTGAAAAAGGAAGAGTATGAGTATTCAACATTTCCG
TGTCGCCCTTATTCCCTTTTTTGCGGCATTTTGCCTTCCTGTTTTTGCTCACCCAGAAACGCTGGTGAAA
GTAAAAGATGCTGAAGATCAGTTGGGTGCACGAGTGGGTTACATCGAACTGGATCTCAACAGCGGTAAGA
TCCTTGAGAGTTTTCGCCCCGAAGAACGTTTTCCAATGATGAGCACTTTTAAAGTTCTGCTATGTGGCGC
GGTATTATCCCGTGTTGACGCCGGGCAAGAGCAACTCGGTCGCCGCATACACTATTCTCAGAATGACTTG
GTTGAGTACTCACCAGTCACAGAAAAGCATCTTACGGATGGCATGACAGTAAGAGAATTATGCAGTGCTG
CCATAACCATGAGTGATAACACTGCGGCCAACTTACTTCTGACAACGATCGGAGGACCGAAGGAGCTAAC
CGCTTTTTTGCACAACATGGGGGATCATGTAACTCGCCTTGATCGTTGGGAACCGGAGCTGAATGAAGCC
ATACCAAACGACGAGCGTGACACCACGATGCCTGTAGCAATGGCAACAACGTTGCGCAAACTATTAACTG
GCGAACTACTTACTCTAGCTTCCCGGCAACAATTAATAGACTGGATGGAGGCGGATAAAGTTGCAGGACC
ACTTCTGCGCTCGGCCCTTCCGGCTGGCTGGTTTATTGCTGATAAATCTGGAGCCGGTGAGCGTGGGTCT
CGCGGTATCATTGCAGCACTGGGGCCAGATGGTAAGCCCTCCCGTATCGTAGTTATCTACACGACGGGGA
GTCAGGCAACTATGGATGAACGAAATAGACAGATCGCTGAGATAGGTGCCTCACTGATTAAGCATTGGTA
ACTGTCAGACCAAGTTTACTCATATATACTTTAGATTGATTTAAAACTTCATTTTTAATTTAAAAGGATC
TAGGTGAAGATCCTTTTTGATAATCTCATGACCAAAATCCCTTAACGTGAGTTTTCGTTCCACTGAGCGT
CAGACCCCGTAGAAAAGATCAAAGGATCTTCTTGAGATCCTTTTTTTCTGCGCGTAATCTGCTGCTTGCA
AACAAAAAAACCACCGCTACCAGCGGTGGTTTGTTTGCCGGATCAAGAGCTACCAACTCTTTTTCCGAAG
GTAACTGGCTTCAGCAGAGCGCAGATACCAAATACTGTTCTTCTAGTGTAGCCGTAGTTAGGCCACCACT
TCAAGAACTCTGTAGCACCGCCTACATACCTCGCTCTGCTAATCCTGTTACCAGTGGCTGCTGCCAGTGG
CGATAAGTCGTGTCTTACCGGGTTGGACTCAAGACGATAGTTACCGGATAAGGCGCAGCGGTCGGGCTGA
ACGGGGGGTTCGTGCACACAGCCCAGCTTGGAGCGAACGACCTACACCGAACTGAGATACCTACAGCGTG
AGCTATGAGAAAGCGCCACGCTTCCCGAAGGGAGAAAGGCGGACAGGTATCCGGTAAGCGGCAGGGTCGG
AACAGGAGAGCGCACGAGGGAGCTTCCAGGGGGAAACGCCTGGTATCTTTATAGTCCTGTCGGGTTTCGC
CACCTCTGACTTGAGCGTCGATTTTTGTGATGCTCGTCAGGGGGGCGGAGCCTATGGAAAAACGCCAGCA
ACGCGGCCTTTTTACGGTTCCTGGCCTTTTGCTGGCCTTTTGCTCACATGTTCTTTCCTGCGTTATCCCC
TGATTCTGTGGATAACCGTATTACCGCCTTTGAGTGAGCTGATACCGCTCGCCGCAGCCGAACGACCGAG
CGCAGCGAGTCAGTGAGCGAGGAAGCGGAAGAGCGCCCAATACGCAAACCGCCTCTCCCCGCGCGTTGGC
CGATTCATTAATGCAGCAAGCTCATGGCTGACTAATTTTTTTTATTTATGCAGAGGCCGAGGCCGCCTCG
GCCTCTGAGCTATTCCAGAAGTAGTGAGGAGGCTTTTTTGGAGGCCTAGGCTTTTGCAAAAAGCTCCCCG
TGGCACGACAGGTTTCCCGACTGGAAAGCGGGCAGTGAGCGCAACGCAATTAATGTGAGTTAGCTCACTC
ATTAGGCACCCCAGGCTTTACACTTTATGCTTCCGGCTCGTATGTTGTGTGGAATTGTGAGCGGATAACA
ATTTCACACAGGAAACAGCTATGACATGATTACGAATTTCACAAATAAAGCATTTTTTTCACTGCATTCT
AGTTGTGGTTTGTCCAAACTCATCAATGTATCTTATCATGTCTGGATCAACTGGATAACTCAAGCTAACC
AAAATCATCCCAAACTTCCCACCCCATACCCTATTACCACTGCCAATTACCTGTGGTTTCATTTACTCTA
AACCTGTGATTCCTCTGAATTATTTTCATTTTAAAGAAATTGTATTTGTTAAATATGTACTACAAACTTA
GTAGT
