>Addgene plasmid #116343 | pHAGE-ERBB2-P489Q | depositor partial sequence | sequence record 219217 | insert
ATGGAGCTGGCGGCCTTGTGCCGCTGGGGGCTCCTCCTCGCCCTCTTGCCCCCCGGAGCCGCGAGCACCC
AAGTGTGCACCGGCACAGACATGAAGCTGCGGCTCCCTGCCAGTCCCGAGACCCACCTGGACATGCTCCG
CCACCTCTACCAGGGCTGCCAGGTGGTGCAGGGAAACCTGGAACTCACCTACCTGCCCACCAATGCCAGC
CTGTCCTTCCTGCAGGATATCCAGGAGGTGCAGGGCTACGTGCTCATCGCTCACAACCAAGTGAGGCAGG
TCCCACTGCAGAGGCTGCGGATTGTGCGAGGCACCCAGCTCTTTGAGGACAACTATGCCCTGGCCGTGCT
AGACAATGGAGACCCGCTGAACAATACCACCCCTGTCACAGGGGCCTCCCCAGGAGGCCTGCGGGAGCTG
CAGCTTCGAAGCCTCACAGAGATCTTGAAAGGAGGGGTCTTGATCCAGCGGAACCCCCAGCTCTGCTACC
AGGACACGATTTTGTGGAAGGACATCTTCCACAAGAACAACCAGCTGGCTCTCACACTGATAGACACCAA
CCGCTCTCGGGCCTGCCACCCCTGTTCTCCGATGTGTAAGGGCTCCCGCTGCTGGGGAGAGAGTTCTGAG
GATTGTCAGAGCCTGACGCGCACTGTCTGTGCCGGTGGCTGTGCCCGCTGCAAGGGGCCACTGCCCACTG
ACTGCTGCCATGAGCAGTGTGCTGCCGGCTGCACGGGCCCCAAGCACTCTGACTGCCTGGCCTGCCTCCA
CTTCAACCACAGTGGCATCTGTGAGCTGCACTGCCCAGCCCTGGTCACCTACAACACAGACACGTTTGAG
TCCATGCCCAATCCCGAGGGCCGGTATACATTCGGCGCCAGCTGTGTGACTGCCTGTCCCTACAACTACC
TTTCTACGGACGTGGGATCCTGCACCCTCGTCTGCCCCCTGCACAACCAAGAGGTGACAGCAGAGGATGG
AACACAGCGGTGTGAGAAGTGCAGCAAGCCCTGTGCCCGAGTGTGCTATGGTCTGGGCATGGAGCACTTG
CGAGAGGTGAGGGCAGTTACCAGTGCCAATATCCAGGAGTTTGCTGGCTGCAAGAAGATCTTTGGGAGCC
TGGCATTTCTGCCGGAGAGCTTTGATGGGGACCCAGCCTCCAACACTGCCCCGCTCCAGCCAGAGCAGCT
CCAAGTGTTTGAGACTCTGGAAGAGATCACAGGTTACCTATACATCTCAGCATGGCCGGACAGCCTGCCT
GACCTCAGCGTCTTCCAGAACCTGCAAGTAATCCGGGGACGAATTCTGCACAATGGCGCCTACTCGCTGA
CCCTGCAAGGGCTGGGCATCAGCTGGCTGGGGCTGCGCTCACTGAGGGAACTGGGCAGTGGACTGGCCCT
CATCCACCATAACACCCACCTCTGCTTCGTGCACACGGTGCCCTGGGACCAGCTCTTTCGGAACCAGCAC
CAAGCTCTGCTCCACACTGCCAACCGGCCAGAGGACGAGTGTGTGGGCGAGGGCCTGGCCTGCCACCAGC
TGTGCGCCCGAGGGCACTGCTGGGGTCCAGGGCCCACCCAGTGTGTCAACTGCAGCCAGTTCCTTCGGGG
CCAGGAGTGCGTGGAGGAATGCCGAGTACTGCAGGGGCTCCCCAGGGAGTATGTGAATGCCAGGCACTGT
TTGCCGTGCCACCCTGAGTGTCAGCCCCAGAATGGCTCAGTGACCTGTTTTGGACCGGAGGCTGACCAGT
GTGTGGCCTGTGCCCACTATAAGGACCCTCCCTTCTGCGTGGCCCGCTGCCCCAGCGGTGTGAAACCTGA
CCTCTCCTACATGCCCATCTGGAAGTTTCCAGATGAGGAGGGCGCATGCCAGCCTTGCCCCATCAACTGC
ACCCACTCCTGTGTGGACCTGGATGACAAGGGCTGCCCCGCCGAGCAGAGAGCCAGCCCTCTGACGTCCA
TCATCTCTGCGGTGGTTGGCATTCTGCTGGTCGTGGTCTTGGGGGTGGTCTTTGGGATCCTCATCAAGCG
ACGGCAGCAGAAGATCCGGAAGTACACGATGCGGAGACTGCTGCAGGAAACGGAGCTGGTGGAGCCGCTG
ACACCTAGCGGAGCGATGCCCAACCAGGCGCAGATGCGGATCCTGAAAGAGACGGAGCTGAGGAAGGTGA
AGGTGCTTGGATCTGGCGCTTTTGGCACAGTCTACAAGGGCATCTGGATCCCTGATGGGGAGAATGTGAA
AATTCCAGTGGCCATCAAAGTGTTGAGGGAAAACACATCCCCCAAAGCCAACAAAGAAATCTTAGACGAA
GCATACGTGATGGCTGGTGTGGGCTCCCCATATGTCTCCCGCCTTCTGGGCATCTGCCTGACATCCACGG
TGCAGCTGGTGACACAGCTTATGCCCTATGGCTGCCTCTTAGACCATGTCCGGGAAAACCGCGGACGCCT
GGGCTCCCAGGACCTGCTGAACTGGTGTATGCAGATTGCCAAGGGGATGAGCTACCTGGAGGATGTGCGG
CTCGTACACAGGGACTTGGCCGCTCGGAACGTGCTGGTCAAGAGTCCCAACCATGTCAAAATTACAGACT
TCGGGCTGGCTCGGCTGCTGGACATTGACGAGACAGAGTACCATGCAGATGGGGGCAAGGTGCCCATCAA
GTGGATGGCGCTGGAGTCCATTCTCCGCCGGCGGTTCACCCACCAGAGTGATGTGTGGAGTTATGGTGTG
ACTGTGTGGGAGCTGATGACTTTTGGGGCCAAACCTTACGATGGGATCCCAGCCCGGGAGATCCCTGACC
TGCTGGAAAAGGGGGAGCGGCTGCCCCAGCCCCCCATCTGCACCATTGATGTCTACATGATCATGGTCAA
ATGTTGGATGATTGACTCTGAATGTCGGCCAAGATTCCGGGAGTTGGTGTCTGAATTCTCCCGCATGGCC
AGGGACCCCCAGCGCTTTGTGGTCATCCAGAATGAGGACTTGGGCCCAGCCAGTCCCTTGGACAGCACCT
TCTACCGCTCACTGCTGGAGGACGATGACATGGGGGACCTGGTGGATGCTGAGGAGTATCTGGTACCCCA
GCAGGGCTTCTTCTGTCCAGACCCTGCCCCGGGCGCTGGGGGCATGGTCCACCACAGGCACCGCAGCTCA
TCTACCAGGAGTGGCGGTGGGGACCTGACACTAGGGCTGGAGCCCTCTGAAGAGGAGGCCCCCAGGTCTC
CACTGGCACCCTCCGAAGGGGCTGGCTCCGATGTATTTGATGGTGACCTGGGAATGGGGGCAGCCAAGGG
GCTGCAAAGCCTCCCCACACATGACCCCAGCCCTCTACAGCGGTACAGTGAGGACCCCACAGTACCCCTG
CCCTCTGAGACTGATGGCTACGTTGCCCCCCTGACCTGCAGCCCCCAGCCTGAATATGTGAACCAGCCAG
ATGTTCGGCCCCAGCCCCCTTCGCCCCGAGAGGGCCCTCTGCCTGCTGCCCGACCTGCTGGTGCCACTCT
GGAAAGGCCCAAGACTCTCTCCCCAGGGAAGAATGGGGTCGTCAAAGACGTTTTTGCCTTTGGGGGTGCC
GTGGAGAACCCCGAGTACTTGACACCCCAGGGAGGAGCTGCCCCTCAGCCCCACCCTCCTCCTGCCTTCA
GCCCAGCCTTCGACAACCTCTATTACTGGGACCAGGACCCACCAGAGCGGGGGGCTCCACCCAGCACCTT
CAAAGGGACACCTACGGCAGAGAACCCAGAGTACCTGGGTCTGGACGTGCCAGTGTGA
